>Addgene plasmid #180034 | pT3EF5a-PIK3CA H1047R | addgene full sequence | sequence record 357796 | Addgene NGS Result
GGCGTCCTGCCCGCCACCCTCCGGGCCGTTGCTTCACAACGTTCAAATCCGCTCCCGGCGGATTTGTCCT
ACTCAGGAGAGCGTTCACCGACAAACAACAGATAAAACGAAAGGCCCAGTCTTCCGACTGAGCCTTTCGT
TTTATTTGATGCCTGGCAGTTCCCTACTCTCGCTTAGTAGTTAGACGTCCCCGAGATCCATGCTAGCGGT
AATACGGTTATCCACAGAATCAGGGGATAACGCAGGAAAGAACATGTGAGCAAAAGGCCAGCAAAAGGCC
AGGAACCGTAAAAAGGCCGCGTTGCTGGCGTTTTTCCATAGGCTCCGCCCCCCTGACGAGCATCACAAAA
ATCGACGCTCAAGTCAGAGGTGGCGAAACCCGACAGGACTATAAAGATACCAGGCGTTTCCCCCTGGAAG
CTCCCTCGTGCGCTCTCCTGTTCCGACCCTGCCGCTTACCGGATACCTGTCCGCCTTTCTCCCTTCGGGA
AGCGTGGCGCTTTCTCATAGCTCACGCTGTAGGTATCTCAGTTCGGTGTAGGTCGTTCGCTCCAAGCTGG
GCTGTGTGCACGAACCCCCCGTTCAGCCCGACCGCTGCGCCTTATCCGGTAACTATCGTCTTGAGTCCAA
CCCGGTAAGACACGACTTATCGCCACTGGCAGCAGCCACTGGTAACAGGATTAGCAGAGCGAGGTATGTA
GGCGGTGCTACAGAGTTCTTGAAGTGGTGGCCTAACTACGGCTACACTAGAAGAACAGTATTTGGTATCT
GCGCTCTGCTGAAGCCAGTTACCTTCGGAAAAAGAGTTGGTAGCTCTTGATCCGGCAAACAAACCACCGC
TGGTAGCGGTGGTTTTTTTGTTTGCAAGCAGCAGATTACGCGCAGAAAAAAAGGATCTCAAGAAGATCCT
TTGATCTTTTCTACGGGGTCTGACGCTCAGTGGAACGGGGCCCAATCTGAATAATGTTACAACCAATTAA
CCAATTCTGATTAGAAAAACTCATCGAGCATCAAATGAAACTGCAATTTATTCATATCAGGATTATCAAT
ACCATATTTTTGAAAAAGCCGTTTCTGTAATGAAGGAGAAAACTCACCGAGGCAGTTCCATAGGATGGCA
AGATCCTGGTATCGGTCTGCGATTCCGACTCGTCCAACATCAATACAACCTATTAATTTCCCCTCGTCAA
AAATAAGGTTATCAAGTGAGAAATCACCATGAGTGACGACTGAATCCGGTGAGAATGGCAAAAGTTTATG
CATTTCTTTCCAGACTTGTTCAACAGGCCAGCCATTACGCTCGTCATCAAAATCACTCGCATCAACCAAA
CCGTTATTCATTCGTGATTGCGCCTGAGCGAGACGAAATACGCGATCGCTGTTAAAAGGACAATTACAAA
CAGGAATCGAATGCAACCGGCGCAGGGACACTGCCAGCGCATCAACAATATTTTCACCTGAATCAGGATA
TTCTTCTAATACCTGGAATGCTGTTTTTCCGGGGATCGCAGTGGTGAGTAACCATGCATCATCAGGAGTA
CGGATAAAATGCTTGATGGTCGGAAGAGGCATAAATTCCGTCAGCCAGTTTAGTCTGACCATCTCATCTG
TAACATCATTGGCAACGCTACCTTTGCCATGTTTCAGAAACAACTCTGGCGCATCGGGCTTCCCATACAA
GCGATAGATTGTCGCACCTGATTGCCCGACATTATCGCGAGCCCATTTATACCCATATAAATCAGCATCC
ATGTTGGAATTTAATCGCGGCCTCGACGTTTCCCGTTGAATATGGCTCATAACACCCCTTGTATTACTGT
TTATGTAAGCAGACAGTTTTATTGTTCATGATGATATATTTTTATCTTGTGCAATGTAACATCAGAGATT
TTGAGACACGGGCCAGAGCTGCAGCTGGATGGCAAATAATGATTTTATTTTGACTGATAGTGACCTGTTC
GTTGCAACAAATTGATAAGCAATGCTTTCTTATAATGCCAACTTTGTACAAGAAAGCTGGGTCTAGATAT
CTCGACTCAGTTCAATGCATGCTGTTTAATTGTGTGGAAGATCCAATCCATTTTTGTTGTCCAGCCACCA
TGACGTGCATCATTCATTTGTTTCATGAAATACTCCAAAGCCTCTTGCTCAGTTTTATCTAAGGCTAGGG
TCTTTCGAATGTATGCAATGTCATCAAAAGATTGTAGTTCTGGCATTCCAGAGCCAAGCATCATTGAGAA
AAGATTTATGAAGAGATTGGCATGCTGTCGAATAGCTAGATAAGCCTTGTAACACATCTCCTGAAACCTC
TCAAATTCTCTTGTCTTTGTGCATTCTTGGGCTCCTTTACTAATCACTATTAAGAAATCCTGTGTCAAAA
CAAATGGCACACGTTCTCGTTTATAACCAAATTTTTTCTTCTTGTGATCCAAAAAGTGTCCAAAATCTAT
ATGAAACAGTTGTCCATCGTCTTTCACCATGATGTTACTATTGTGACGATCTCCAATTCCCAAAATGAAG
GTAGCTACACAGTATCCAGCACATGAACGTGTAAACAGGTCAATGGCTGCATCATATATTTCTCCTTTGT
TCTTGTCTTTGAGCCACTGATGTAGTGTGTGGCTGTTGAACTGCAGTGCACCTTTCAAGCCGCCTTTGCA
CTGAATTTGCATAATAGTGTGAGAATTTCGCACCACCTCAATAAGTCCCACACAGTCACCGATTGACAGA
CAACCATAAGGTAACATTCGAAGATCAAGACCTTGATTTTGCCAGATATTTTCCATAATACGAATAATTT
GAAGTGTTAGCATATCTTGCCGTAAATCATCCCCATTTTTAAAGATGATCTCATTGTTCTGAAACAGTAA
CTCTGACATGATGTCTGGGTTCTCCCAATTCAACCACAGTGGCCTTTTTGCAGAGGACATAATTCGACAC
TCTTCAAGCCTGAGGTTTCCTAGTTGATGAGCAGGGTTTAGAGGAGACAGAAAGCCCTGTAGAGCATCCA
TGAAATCTGGTCGCCTCATTTGCTCAACTAAAAACTTCATCTGTACCTTTTGTGTTTCATCCTTCTTCTC
CTGTTTGAGAATGTCAGTTAAGTTAATGAGCTTTTCCATTGCCTCGACTTGCCTATTCAGGTGCTTCAAA
TACATCCCACATGCACGACAATAGGACTCCAAAAGCAGGCCAAACCTCTGGCTAACTGTTTTATTGTGCA
TCTCAGATTTTAAATGCCAAAAGAAAAAGTGCCCAATCCTTTGATTAGTCAATGCTTTCTTCAGTAAAAA
TCTCACAAGCAAGTTATCCAAATATTGTTCATATTTTAGGACCTGTACTAGCTGAATTAAATACTGAGAA
AGTTTGTCATCTGTTAAATATTTTTCCAAGCACCGAACAGCAAAACCTCGAACCATAGGATCTGGGTAAT
TACAGTCCAGAAGTTCCATAGCCTGTTCAGGTTTGATTGGAGGCCAATCTTTTACCAAGCAATACATCTG
GGCTACTTCATCTCTAGAATTCCATTTAACAGACAGAAGCAATTTGGGTAGAATTTCGGGGATAGTTACA
CAATAGTGTCTGTGACTCCATAGAAAATCTTTCTCCTGCTCAGTGATTTCAGAGAGAGGATCTCGTGTAG
AAATTGCTTTGAGCTGTTCTTTGTCATTTTCCCTTAATTCATTGTCTCTAGCTAGTCTGTTACTCAGTCC
TGCGTGGGAATAGCTAAATCCTGCTTCTCGGGATACAGACCAATTGGCATGCTCTTCAATCACTGACATA
TCTGGGAACTTTACCACACTGCTGAACCAGTCAAACTCCAACTCTAAGCATGGAGTTTCTTTATTTGGAT
TTGATCCAGTAACACCAATAGGGTTCAGCAAATCTTCTAATCCATGAGGTACTGGCCAAAGATTCAAAGC
CATTTTTCCAGATACTAGAGTGTCTGTGTAATCAAACAAGTTTATATTTCCCCATGCCAATGGACAGTGT
TCCTCTTTAGCACCCTTTCGGCCTTTAACAGAGCAAATGGAAAGGCAAAGTCGAGCAGCACGAGGAAGAT
CAGGAATGTATATATCATAATTCAGCCATTCATTCCACCTGGGATTGGAACAAGGTACTCTTTGAGTGTT
CACATTGTCACATAAGGGTTCTCCTCCATGGTAGATACCTGTTCGAACATAGATCTTATCAATGTCTCGA
ATATTTACATTCACGTAGGTTGCACAAAGAATTTTTATTCTGAGTGCACTATTTATAACCCAAAGGGATT
TTGTAGATGTTTCTCCATTCATATATGGTGTAGCTGTGGAAATGCGTCTGGAATAAGATGGCATTGTAAA
ACAGTCCATTGGCAGTTGAGAATAAAGGCTTTCTTTAGCCATCAACATCAAATTGGGCATCCTCCCAAGC
ATTATACAGCTTCTTATATACTTATACTGACTCAGAGGATATTTTTCTAGGAAGTATTCATCACATCCAC
ACACTTTTAAAATATACTTGCCCTGATATTCTAAAACACAGAGTTTTAGTTGTTCAGAGGATAGCAACAT
ACTTCGAGTTTTTTTCCTGATTGCTTCAGCAATTACTTGTTCTGGTACACAGTCATGGTTGATTTTCAGA
GTATACTTCTGCTTGTCATTATTTGGAGAAACTATTACCCAGATCACCACTATTATTTGCCCTTTATCTA
ATTTATTATATATGTGCTTTGGCAATTCTGGTGAAGATTCTACATTTGGAGGATAGACATACATTGCTCT
ACTATGAGGTGAATTGAGGTCCCTAAGATCCACAGCTTCTTTACAAACGTTCAGAACATTTCTTCGGAAG
TCCTGTACTTCTGGATCTTTAACCATATCAAATTCACACACTGGCATGCCGATAGCAAAACCAATTTCTC
GATTGAGGATCTTTTCTTCACGGTTGCCTACTGGTTCAATTACTTTTAAAAAGGGTTGAAAAAGCCGAAG
GTCACAAAGTCGTCTTGTTTCATCAAAAAATTCTTCCCTTTCTGCTTCTTGAGTAACACTTACGAAAATG
TAAGAAGATTCATCTTGAAGAAGTTGATGGAGGGGGTATTTTCTTGCTTCTTTAAATAGTTCATGCTTTA
TGGTTATTAATGTAGCCTCACGGAGGCATTCTAAAGTCACTATCATTCCATTTGGTAGTAAACATTCTAC
TAGGATTCTTGGGGGCATCAAGTGGATGCCCCACAGTTCACCTGATGATGGTCTTGGAGGGTACGTACCA
CCACACTGGGATCTGGCGTAATCTGGCACGTCGTATGGGTACCCCATGGTGAAGCTTGGATCCAGTCGAC
TGAATTGGTTCCTTTAAAGCCTGCTTTTTTGTACAAAGTTGGCATTATAAAAAAGCATTGCTTATCAATT
TGTTGCAACGAACAGGTCACTATCAGTCAAAATAAAATCATTATTTGGGGCCCGAGCTTAAGTAACTAAC
TAACAGGAAGAGTTTGTAGAAACGCAAAAAGGCCATCCGTCAGGATGGCCTTCTGCTTAGTTTGATGCCT
GGCAGTTTATGGCG
Features (pLannotate 1.2.2; 8 found; start..end, strand, type, name):
    102..145     +  terminator     rrnB T1 terminator: Escherichia coli rrnB; transcription terminator T1 from the E. coli rrnB gene
    313..901     -  rep_origin     ori: high-copy-number ColE1/pMB1/pBR322/pUC origin of replication
    991..1800    -  CDS            KanR: aminoglycoside phosphotransferase; aph(3')-Ia; confers resistance to kanamycin in bacteria or G418 (Geneticin®) in eukaryotes
   1923..2022    +  protein_bind   attL2: mutant version of attL; recombination site for the Gateway® LR reaction LR Clonase™
   2040..5240    -  CDS            PIK3CA: PK3CA_HUMAN - Experimental evidence at protein level: Swiss-Prot protein existence level 1. Phosphoinositide-3-kinase (PI3K) phosphorylates phosphatidylinositol (PI) and its phosphorylated derivatives at position 3 of the inositol ring to produce 3-phosphoinositides (PubMed:15135396, PubMed:23936502, PubMed:28676499). Uses ATP and PtdIns(4,5)P2 (phosphatidylinositol 4,5-bisphosphate) to generate phosphatidylinositol 3,4,5-trisphosphate (PIP3) (PubMed:15135396, PubMed:28676499). PIP3 plays a key role by recruiting PH domain- containing proteins to the membrane, including AKT1 and PDPK1, activat
   5266..5291    -  CDS            HA (fragment): HA (human influenza hemagglutinin) epitope tag
   5338..5437    -  protein_bind   attL1: mutant version of attL; recombination site for the Gateway® LR reaction LR Clonase™
   5487..5514    -  terminator     rrnB T2 terminator: transcription terminator T2 from the E. coli rrnB gene
