[The description below was written by a language model from this plasmid's Addgene catalogue record and pLannotate feature annotations shown in this document.]
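Description:
pT3EF5a-PIK3CA H1047R is, despite its name, recorded as a Gateway entry clone built on the Invitrogen pENTR1A backbone rather than a finished pT3-EF1α expression plasmid. The sequenced record (about 5.5 kb) is consistent with this. It contains a high-copy ColE1/pUC-type origin and a kanamycin resistance gene for propagation and selection in E. coli, plus rrnB T1 and T2 transcription terminators that insulate the cloning region from read-through transcription. The insert is flanked by attL1 and attL2 recombination sites. No eukaryotic promoter, polyadenylation signal or transposon repeats are annotated, so although the catalogue lists "mammalian expression" as a vector type, the plasmid itself does not appear able to drive expression in mammalian cells. The depositor comment about LoxP sites flanking the pT3 sequences likewise has no counterpart in the feature table. It presumably refers to the pT3-EF1α destination version, although the record does not make this clear. The listed vector size of 2.7 kb refers to the backbone alone.

The payload is the human PIK3CA coding sequence (p110α, the catalytic subunit of PI3K), roughly 3.2 kb. It carries the H1047R substitution, a kinase-domain hotspot mutation that activates the enzyme, and an N-terminal HA epitope tag for detection. The HA-tagged cassette was taken from a pBabe retroviral construct and inserted between BamHI and SalI sites, both of which are retained. An LR Clonase reaction between the attL sites and the attR sites of a destination vector transfers HA-PIK3CA H1047R into an expression context. The associated publication studied cooperation of activated PIK3CA mutants with RasV12 or c-Met in mouse liver tumour formation.
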