Addgene plasmid #180034: pT3EF5a-PIK3CA H1047R
Purpose: Entry vector of PIK3CA H1047R for gateway cloning.
Depositing lab: Xin Chen. Depositing organization: University of California, San Francisco (UCSF). Publication: Activated mutant forms of PIK3CA cooperate with RasV12 or c-Met to induce liver tumor formation in mice via AKT2/mTORC1 cascade. Wang C, Che L, Hu J, Zhang S, Jiang L, Latte G, Demartis MI, Tao J, Gui B, Pilo MG, Ribback S, Dombrowski F, Evert M, Calvisi DF, Chen X. Liver Int. 2015 Dec 30. doi: 10.1111/liv.13055. PubMed 26716908.
Backbone
  Vector backbone: pENTR1A
  Backbone manufacturer: Invitrogen
  Total vector size (bp): 2700
  Vector type: Mammalian Expression ; Entry Vector
Growth in bacteria
  Bacterial resistance: Kanamycin, 50 μg/mL
  Growth temperature: 37°C
  Growth strain: DH5alpha
  Copy number: Unknown
Gene/Insert
  Gene/Insert name: PIK3CA H1047R (alt names: phosphoinositide 3-kinase; PI3K; p110 alpha)
  Species: H. sapiens (human)
  Insert size (bp): 3207
  Mutation: H1047R
  GenBank ID: NM_006218.4
  Entrez Gene: PIK3CA (a.k.a. CCM4, CLAPO, CLOVE, CWS5, HMH, MCAP, MCM, MCMTC, PI3K, PI3K-alpha, p110-alpha)
  Tag / fusion protein: HA tag (N terminal on insert)
  Cloning method: Restriction Enzyme; 5′ cloning site BamHI (not destroyed); 3′ cloning site SalI (not destroyed)
  Sequencing primers: 5′ CTACAAACTCTTCCTGTTAGTTA; 3′ GTAACATCAGAGATTTTGAGACAC
Resource information
  A portion of this plasmid was derived from a plasmid made by: HA-PIK3CAH1047R was cloned from Addgene #12524: pBabe-HA-PIK3CAH1047R
Terms and licenses: Academic/Nonprofit Terms; Industry Terms: Not Available to Industry
Depositor comments: This construct contains LoxP sequences flanking the pT3 sequences. Therefore, this plasmid could not be use in combination with CRE in the studies.
How to cite: pT3EF5a-PIK3CA H1047R was a gift from Xin Chen (Addgene plasmid # 180034 ; http://n2t.net/addgene:180034 ; RRID:Addgene_180034)
